>Addgene plasmid #34884 | Ai39 | depositor full sequence | sequence record 42186 | Ai39 sequence 15574 bps
CCGCGGCAGGCCCTCCGAGCGTGGTGGAGCCGTTCTGTGAGACAGCCGGGTACGAGTCGTGACGCTGGAA
GGGGCAAGCGGGTGGTGGGCAGGAATGCGGTCCGCCCTGCAGCAACCGGAGGGGGAGGGAGAAGGGAGCG
GAAAAGTCTCCACCGGACGCGGCCATGGCTCGGGGGGGGGGGGGCAGCGGAGGASCGCTTCCGGCCGACG
TCTCGTCGCTGATTGGCTTYTTTTCCTCCCGCCGTGTGTGAAAACACAAATGGCGTGTTTTGGTTGGCGT
AAGGCGCCTGTCAGTTAACGGCAGCCGGAGTGCGCAGCCGCCGGCAGCCTCGCTCTGCCCACTGGGTGGG
GCGGGAGGTAGGTGGGGTGAGGCGAGCTGNACGTGCGGGCGCGGTCGGCCTCTGGCGGGGCGGGGGAGGG
GAGGGAGGGTCAGCGAAAGTAGCTCGCGCGCGAGCGGCCGCCCACCCTCCCCTTCCTCTGGGGGAGTCGT
TTTACCCGCCGCCGGCCGGGCCTCGTCGTCTGATTGGCTCTCGGGGCCCAGAAAACTGGCCCTTGCCATT
GGCTCGTGTTCGTGCAAGTTGAGTCCATCCGCCGGCCAGCGGGGGCGGCGAGGAGGCGCTCCCAGGTTCC
GGCCCTCCCCTCGGCCCCGCGCCGCAGAGTCTGGCCGCGCGCCCCTGCGCAACGTGGCAGGAAGCGCGCG
CTGGGGGCGGGGACGGGCAGTAGGGCTGAGCGGCTGCGGGGCGGGTGCAAGCACGTTTCCGACTTGAGTT
GCCTCAAGAGGGGCGTGCTGAGCCAGACCTCCATCGCGCACTCCGGGGAGTGGAGGGAAGGAGCGAGGGC
TCAGTTGGGCTGTTTTGGAGGCAGGAAGCACTTGCTCTCCCAAAGTCGCTCTGAGTTGTTATCAGTAAGG
GAGCTGCAGTGGAGTAGGCGGGGAGAAGGCCGCACCCTTCTCCGGAGGGGGGAGGGGAGTGTTGCAATAC
CTTTCTGGGAGTTCTCTGCTGCCTCCTGGCTTCTGAGGACCGCCCTGGGCCTGGGAGAATCCCTTGCCCC
CTCTTCCCCTCGTGATCTGCAACTCCAGTCTTTCTAGTTAATTAACCGTTTAAACAATTCTGCAGGAATC
TAGTTATTAATAGTAATCAATTACGGGGTCATTAGTTCATAGCCCATATATGGAGTTCCGCGTTACATAA
CTTACGGTAAATGGCCCGCCTGGCTGACCGCCCAACGACCCCCGCCCATTGACGTCAATAATGACGTATG
TTCCCATAGTAACGCCAATAGGGACTTTCCATTGACGTCAATGGGTGGAGTATTTACGGTAAACTGCCCA
CTTGGCAGTACATCAAGTGTATCATATGCCAAGTACGCCCCCTATTGACGTCAATGACGGTAAATGGCCC
GCCTGGCATTATGCCCAGTACATGACCTTATGGGACTTTCCTACTTGGCAGTACATCTACGTATTAGTCA
TCGCTATTACCATGGTCGAGGTGAGCCCCACGTTCTGCTTCACTCTCCCCATCTCCCCCCCCTCCCCACC
CCCAATTTTGTATTTATTTATTTTTTAATTATTTTGTGCAGCGATGGGGGCGGGGGGGGGGGGGGGGCGC
GCGCCAGGCGGGGCGGGGCGGGGCGAGGGGCGGGGCGGGGCGAGGCGGAGAGGTGCGGCGGCAGCCAATC
AGAGCGGCGCGCTCCGAAAGTTTCCTTTTATGGCGAGGCGGCGGCGGCGGCGGCCCTATAAAAAGCGAAG
CGCGCGGCGGGCGGGGAGTCGCTGCGACGCTGCCTTCGCCCCGTGCCCCGCTCCGCCGCCGCCTCGCGCC
GCCCGCCCCGGCTCTGACTGACCGCGTTACTCCCACAGGTGAGCGGGCGGGACGGCCCTTCTCCTCCGGG
CTGTAATTAGCGCTTGGTTTAATGACGGCTTGTTTCTTTTCTGTGGCTGCGTGAAAGCCTTGAGGGGCTC
CGGGAGGGCCCTTTGTGCGGGGGGAGCGGCTCGGGGGGTGCGTGCGTGTGTGTGTGCGTGGGGAGCGCCG
CGTGCGGCTCCGCGCTGCCCGGCGGCTGTGAGCGCTGCGGGCGCGGCGCGGGGCTTTGTGCGCTCCGCAG
TGTGCGCGAGGGGAGCGCGGCCGGGGGCGGTGCCCCGCGGTGCGGGGGGGGCTGCGAGGGGAACAAAGGC
TGCGTGCGGGGTGTGTGCGTGGGGGGGTGAGCAGGGGGTGTGGGCGCGTCGGTCGGGCTGCAACCCCCCC
TGCACCCCCCTCCCCGAGTTGCTGAGCACGGCCCGGCTTCGGGTGCGGGGCTCCGTACGGGGCGTGGCGC
GGGGCTCGCCGTGCCGGGCGGGGGGTGGCGGCAGGTGGGGGTGCCGGGCGGGGCGGGGCCGCCTCGGGCC
GGGGAGGGCTCGGGGGAGGGGCGCGGCGGCCCCCGGAGCGCCGGCGGCTGTCGAGGCGCGGCGAGCCGCA
GCCATTGCCTTTTATGGTAATCGTGCGAGAGGGCGCAGGGACTTCCTTTGTCCCAAATCTGTGCGGAGCC
GAAATCTGGGAGGCGCCGCCGCACCCCCTCTAGCGGGCGCGGGGCGAAGCGGTGCGGCGCCGGCAGGAAG
GAAATGGGCGGGGAGGGCCTTCGTGCGTCGCCGCGCCGCCGTCCCCTTCTCCCTCTCCAGCCTCGGGGCT
GTCCGCGGGGGGACGGCTGCCTTCGGGGGGGACGGGGCAGGGCGGGGTTCGGCTTCTGGCGTGTGACCGG
CGGCTCTAGAGCCTCTGCTAACCATGTTCATGCCTTCTTCTTTTTCCTACAGCTCCTGGGCAACGTGCTG
GTTATTGTGCTGTCTCATCATTTTGGCAAAGAATTGATTTGATACCGCGGGCCCTAAGAAGTTCCTATTC
TCTAGAAAGTATAGGAACTTCGTCGACATTTAAATCATTTAAATATAACTTCGTATAATGTATGCTATAC
GAAGTTATTCGCGATGAATAAATGAAAGCTTGCAGATCTGCGACTCTAGAGGATCTGCGACTCTAGAGGA
TCATAATCAGCCNTACCACATTTTGTAGAGGTTTTACTNGCTTTAAAAAACCTCCCACACCTCCCCCTGA
ACCTGAAACATAAAATGAATGCAATTGTTGTTGTTAACTTGTTTATTGCAGCTTATAATGGTTACAAATA
AAGCAATAGCATCACAAATTTCACAAATAAAGCATTTTTTTCACTGCATTCTAGTTGTGGTTTGTCCAAA
CTCATCAATGTATCTTATCATGTCTGGATCTGCGACTCTAGAGGATCATAATCAGCCATACCACATTTGT
AGAGGTTTTACTTGCTTTAAAAAACCTCCCACACCTCCCCCTGAACCTGAAACATAAAATGAATGCAATT
GTTGTTGTTAACTTGTTTATTGCAGCTTATAATGGTTACAAATAAAGCAATAGCATCACAAATTTCACAA
ATAAAGCATTTTTTTCACTGCATTCTAGTTGTGGTTTGTCCAAACTCATCAATGTATCTTATCATGTCTG
GATCTGCGACTCTAGAGGATCATAATCAGCCATACCACATTTGTAGAGGTTTTACTTGCTTTAAAAAACC
TCCCACACCTCCCCCTGAACCTGAAACATAAAATGAATGCAATTGTTGTTGTTAACTTGTTTATTGCAGC
TTATAATGGTTACAAATAAAGCAATAGCATCACAAATTTCACAAATAAAGCATTTTTTTCACTGCATTCT
AGTTGTGGTTTGTCCAAACTCATCAATGTATCTTATCATGTCTGGATCCCCATCAAGCTGATCCGGAACC
CTTAATATAACTTCGTATAATGTATGCTATACGAAGTTATTAGGTCCCTCGACCTGCAGCCCAAGCTAGA
TCGAATTCGGCCGGCCCCTTCACGTGTTGCACTTAACGCGTGCCACCATGACAGAGACCCTGCCTCCCGT
GACCGAGAGTGCCGTGGCCCTTCAAGCCGAGGTTACCCAAAGGGAGTTGTTCGAGTTCGTGCTGAACGAC
CCTTTGCTTGCAAGCAGTCTCTATATCAACATCGCACTTGCAGGACTGAGTATACTGCTGTTCGTTTTTA
TGACCCGAGGACTCGATGATCCACGGGCAAAACTTATTGCTGTGTCAACCATCCTTGTGCCTGTCGTCAG
CATTGCCTCCTACACTGGATTGGCGAGCGGCCTGACAATTTCCGTTCTTGAAATGCCAGCGGGCCATTTT
GCAGAAGGCAGCTCAGTGATGCTGGGAGGAGAAGAGGTAGATGGTGTAGTCACCATGTGGGGACGGTATC
TCACCTGGGCACTTTCCACGCCCATGATTCTCCTCGCTCTGGGTCTCCTGGCCGGAAGCAATGCTACAAA
GCTCTTCACAGCTATCACTTTCGATATCGCTATGTGCGTGACTGGCCTTGCCGCGGCCCTGACTACCTCC
TCCCACCTCATGAGATGGTTCTGGTACGCTATCAGTTGTGCATGCTTTCTGGTGGTCTTGTATATCCTGC
TGGTGGAGTGGGCACAGGACGCCAAAGCCGCGGGAACCGCTGACATGTTCAATACCCTGAAGCTGTTGAC
AGTAGTGATGTGGCTGGGGTATCCAATTGTGTGGGCTCTTGGAGTCGAGGGTATCGCGGTGTTGCCCGTT
GGGGTGACGAGCTGGGGATATTCTTTCCTGGATATCGTGGCAAAGTACATTTTCGCATTCTTGCTCCTGA
ACTATCTGACGTCAAACGAATCTGTCGTGTCCGGCAGCATTTTGGATGTTCCATCTGCTTCTGGGACCCC
GGCTGATGATGCGGCCGCCAAGAGCAGGATCACCAGCGAGGGCGAGTACATCCCCCTGGACCAGATCGAC
ATCAACGTGGTGAGCAAGGGCGAGGAGCTGTTCACCGGGGTGGTGCCCATCCTGGTCGAGCTGGACGGCG
ACGTAAACGGCCACAAGTTCAGCGTGTCCGGCGAGGGCGAGGGCGATGCCACCTACGGCAAGCTGACCCT
GAAGTTCATCTGCACCACCGGCAAGCTGCCCGTGCCCTGGCCCACCCTCGTGACCACCTTCGGCTACGGC
CTGCAGTGCTTCGCCCGCTACCCCGACCACATGAAGCAGCACGACTTCTTCAAGTCCGCCATGCCCGAAG
GCTACGTCCAGGAGCGCACCATCTTCTTCAAGGACGACGGCAACTACAAGACCCGCGCCGAGGTGAAGTT
CGAGGGCGACACCCTGGTGAACCGCATCGAGCTGAAGGGCATCGACTTCAAGGAGGACGGCAACATCCTG
GGGCACAAGCTGGAGTACAACTACAACAGCCACAACGTCTATATCATGGCCGACAAGCAGAAGAACGGCA
TCAAGGTGAACTTCAAGATCCGCCACAACATCGAGGACGGCAGCGTGCAGCTCGCCGACCACTACCAGCA
GAACACCCCCATCGGCGACGGCCCCGTGCTGCTGCCCGACAACCACTACCTGAGCTACCAGTCCGCCCTG
AGCAAAGACCCCAACGAGAAGCGCGATCACATGGTCCTGCTGGAGTTCGTGACCGCCGCCGGGATCACTC
TCGGCATGGACGAGCTGTACAAGTTCTGCTACGAGAACGAGGTGTAATGAGAATTCGACGCGTACAAGGC
CGGCCCTGCAGGAATTCGATATCAAGCTTATCGATAATCAACCTCTGGATTACAAAATTTGTGAAAGATT
GACTGGTATTCTTAACTATGTTGCTCCTTTTACGCTATGTGGATACGCTGCTTTAATGCCTTTGTATCAT
GCTATTGCTTCCCGTATGGCTTTCATTTTCTCCTCCTTGTATAAATCCTGGTTGCTGTCTCTTTATGAGG
AGTTGTGGCCCGTTGTCAGGCAACGTGGCGTGGTGTGCACTGTGTTTGCTGACGCAACCCCCACTGGTTG
GGGCATTGCCACCACCTGTCAGCTCCTTTCCGGGACTTTCGCTTTCCCCCTCCCTATTGCCACGGCGGAA
CTCATCGCCGCCTGCCTTGCCCGCTGCTGGACAGGGGCTCGGCTGTTGGGCACTGACAATTCCGTGGTGT
TGTCGGGGAAATCATCGTCCTTTCCTTGGCTGCTCGCCTGTGTTGCCACCTGGATTCTGCGCGGGACGTC
CTTCTGCTACGTCCCTTCGGCCCTCAATCCAGCGGACCTTCCTTCCCGCGGCCTGCTGCCGGCTCTGCGG
CCTCTTCCGCGTCTTCGCCTTCGCCCTCAGACGAGTCGGATCTCCCTTTGGGCCGCCTCCCCGCATCGAT
ACCGTCGACCTCGACTGTGCCTTCTAGTTGCCAGCCATCTGTTGTTTGCCCCTCCCCCGTGCCTTCCTTG
ACCCTGGAAGGTGCCACTCCCACTGTCCTTTCCTAATAAAATGAGGAAATTGCATCGCATTGTCTGAGTA
GGTGTCATTCTATTCTGGGGGGTGGGGTGGGGCAGGACAGCAAGGGGGAGGATTGGGAAGACAATAGCAG
GCATGCTGGGGAACTAGTGGTGCCAGGGCGTGCCCTTGGGCTCCCCGGGCGCGGCGGCCGCATCGAATTC
TACCGGGTAGGGGAGGCGCTTTTCCCAAGGCAGTCTGGAGCATGCGCTTTAGCAGCCCCGCTGGGCACTT
GGCGCTACACAAGTGGCCTCTGGCCTCGCACACATTCCACATCCACCGGTAGGCGCCAACCGGCTCCGTT
CTTTGGTGGCCCCTTCGCGCCACCTTCTACTCCTCCCCTAGTCAGGAAGTTCCCCCCCGCCCCGCAGCTC
GCGTCGTGCAGGACGTGACAAATGGAAGTAGCACGTCTCACTAGTCTCGTGCAGATGGACAGCACCGCTG
AGCAATGGAAGCGGGTAGGCCTTTGGGGCAGCGGCCAATAGCAGCTTTGCTCCTTCGCTTTCTGGGCTCA
GAGGCTGGGAAGGGGTGGGTCCGGGGGCGGGCTCAGGGGCGGGCTCAGGGGCGGGGCGGGCGCCCGAAGG
TCCTCCGGAGGCCCGGCATTCTGCACGCTTCAAAAGCGCACGTCTGCCGCGCTGTTCTCCTCTTCCTCAT
CTCCGGGCCTTTCGACCTGCAATCGCCGCTAGCGAAGTTCCTATTCTCTAGAAAGTATAGGAACTTCGCC
ACCATGGGATCGGCCATTGAACAAGATGGATTGCACGCAGGTTCTCCGGCCGCTTGGGTGGAGAGGCTAT
TCGGCTATGACTGGGCACAACAGACAATCGGCTGCTCTGATGCCGCCGTGTTCCGGCTGTCAGCGCAGGG
GCGCCCGGTTCTTTTTGTCAAGACCGACCTGTCCGGTGCCCTGAATGAACTGCAGGACGAGGCAGCGCGG
CTATCGTGGCTGGCCACGACGGGCGTTCCTTGCGCAGCTGTGCTCGACGTTGTCACTGAAGCGGGAAGGG
ACTGGCTGCTATTGGGCGAAGTGCCGGGGCAGGATCTCCTGTCATCTCACCTTGCTCCTGCCGAGAAAGT
ATCCATCATGGCTGATGCAATGCGGCGGCTGCATACGCTTGATCCGGCTACCTGCCCATTCGACCACCAA
GCGAAACATCGCATCGAGCGAGCACGTACTCGGATGGAAGCCGGTCTTGTCGATCAGGATGATCTGGACG
AAGAGCATCAGGGGCTCGCGCCAGCCGAACTGTTCGCCAGGCTCAAGGCGCGCATGCCCGACGGCGATGA
TCTCGTCGTGACCCATGGCGATGCCTGCTTGCCGAATATCATGGTGGAAAATGGCCGCTTTTCTGGATTC
ATCGACTGTGGCCGGCTGGGTGTGGCGGACCGCTATCAGGACATAGCGTTGGCTACCCGTGATATTGCTG
AAGAGCTTGGCGGCGAATGGGCTGACCGCTTCCTCGTGCTTTACGGTATCGCCGCTCCCGATTCGCAGCG
CATCGCCTTCTATCGCCTTCTTGACGAGTTCTTCTGAGGGGATCCGCTGTAAGTCTGCAGAAATTGATGA
TCTATTAAACAATAAAGATGTCCACTAAAATGGAAGTTTTTCCTGTCATACTTTGTTAAGAAGGGTGAGA
ACAGAGTACCTACATTTTGAATGGAAGGATTGGAGCTACGGGGGTGGGGGTGGGGTGGGATTAGATAAAT
GCCTGCTCTTTACTGAAGGCTCTTTACTATTGCTTTATGATAATGTTTCATAGTTGGATATCATAATTTA
AACAAGCAAAACCAAATTAAGGGCCAGCTCATTCCTCCCACTCATGATCTATAGATCTATAGATCTCTCG
TGGGATCATTGTTTTTCTCTTGATTCCCACTTTGTGGTTCTAAGTACTGTGGTTTCCAAATGTGTCAGTT
TCATAGCCTGAAGAACGAGATCAGCAGCCTCTGTTCCACATACACTTCATTCTCAGTATTGTTTTGCCAA
GTTCTAATTCCATCAGAAAGCTTGCAGAAGATCTCCCCAACTGGGGTAACCTTTGAGTTCTCTCAGTTGG
GGGGGCGCGCCCTAGAAGATGGGCGGGAGTCTTCTGGGCAGGCTTAAAGGCTAACCTGGTGTGTGGGCGT
TGTCCTGCAGGGGAATTGAACAGGTGTAAAATTGGAGGGACAAGACTTCCCACAGATTTTCGGTTTTGTC
GGGAAGTTTTTTAATAGGGGCAAATAGGAAAATGGAGGATAGGAGTCATCTGGGGTTTATGCAGCAAAAC
TACAGGTATATTGCTTGTATCCGCCTCGGAGATTTCCATGAGGAGATAAAGACATGTCACCCGAGTTTAT
ACTCTCCTGCTTAGATCCTACTACAGTATGAAATACAGTGTYGCGAGGTAGACTATGTAAGCAGATTTAA
TCATTTTAAAGAGCCCAGTACTTCATATCCATTTCTCCCGCTCCTTCTGCAGCCTTATCAAAAGGTATTT
AGAACACTCATTTTAGCCCCATTTTCATTTATTATACTGGCTTATCCAACCCCTAGACAGAGCATTGGCA
TTTTCCCTTTCCTGATCTTAGAAGTCTGATGACTCATGAAACCAGACAGATTAGTTACATACACCACAAA
TCGAGGCTGTAGCTGGGGCCTCAACACTGCAGTTCTTTTATAACTCCTTAGTACACTTTTTGTTGATCCT
TTGCCTTGATCCTTAATTTTCAGTGTCTATCACCTCTCCCGTCAGGTGGTGTTCCACATTTGGGCCTATT
CTCAGTCCAGGGAGTTTTACAACAATAGATGTATTGAGAATCCAACCTAAAGCTTAACTTTCCACTCCCA
TGAATGCCTCTCTCCTTTTTCTCCATTATAACTGAGCTATWACCATTAATGGTTTCAGGTGGATGTCTCC
TCCCCCAATATACCTGATGTATCTACATATTGCCAGGCTGATATTTTAAGACATWAAAGGTATATTTCAT
TATTGAGCCACATGGTATTGATTACTGCTACTAAAATTTTGTCATTGTACACATCTGTAAAAGGTGGTTC
CTTTTGGAATGCAAAGTTCAGGTGTTTGTTGTCTTTCCTGACCTAAGGTCTTGTGAGCTTGTATTTTTTC
TATTTAAGCAGTGCTTTCTCTTGGACTGGCTTGACTCATGGCATTCTACACGTTATTGCTGGTCTAAATG
TGATTTTGCCAAGCTTCTTCAGGACCTATAATTTTGCTTGACTTGTAGCCAAACACAAGTAAAATGATTA
AGCAACAAATGTATTTGTGAAGCTTGGTTTTTAGGTTGTTGTGTTGTGTGTGCTTGTGCTCTATAATAAT
ACTATCCAGGGGCTGGAGAGGTGGCTCGGAGTTCAAGAGCACAGACTGCTCTTCCAGAAGTCCTGAGTTC
AATTCCCAGCAACCACATGGTGGCTCACAACCATCTGTAATGGGATCTGATGCCCTCTTCTGGTGTGTCT
GAAGACCACAAGTGTATTCACATTAAATAAATAATCCTCCTTCTTCTTCTTTTTTTTTTTTTAAAGAGAA
TWCTGTCTCCAGTAGAATTACTGAAGTAATGAAATACTTTGTGTTTGTTCCAATATGGWAGCCAATAATC
AAATACTCTTWAGCACTGGAAATGTACCAAGGAACTATTTTATTTAAGTGWACTGTGGACAGAGGAGCCA
TAACTGCAGACTTGTGGGATACAGAAGACCAATGCAGACTTAATGTCTTTTCTCTTACACTAAGCAATAA
AGAAATAAAAATTGAACTTCTAGTATCCTATTTGTTAAACTGCTAGCTTTACTAACTTTTGTGCTTCATC
TATACAAAGCTGAAAGCTAAGTCTGCAGCCATTACTAAACATGAAAGCAAGTAATGATAATTTTGGATTT
CAAAAATGTAGGGCCAGAGTTTAGCCAGCCAGTGGTGGTGCTTGCCTTTATGCCTTAATCCCAGCACTCT
GGAGGCAGAGACAGGCAGATCTCTGAGTTTGAGCCCAGCCTGGTCTACACATCAAGTTCTATCTAGGATA
GCCAGGAATACACACAGAAACCCTGTTGGGGAGGGGGGCTCTGAGATTTCATAAAATTATAATTGAAGCA
TTCCCTAATGAGCCACTATGGATGTGGCTAAATCCGTCTACCTTTCTGATGAGATTTGGGTATTATTTTT
TCTGTCTCTGCTGTTGGTTGGGTCTTTTGACACTGTGGGCTTTCTTAAAGCCTCCTTCCCTGCCATGTGG
TCTCTTGTTTGCTACTAACTTCCCATGGCTTAAATGGCATGGCTTTTTGCCTTCTAAGGGCAGCTGCTGA
GWTTTGCAGCCTGATTTCCAGGGTGGGGTTGGGAAATCTTTCAAACACTAAAATTGTCCTTTAATTTTTT
TTTAAAAAATGGGTTATATAATAAACCTCATAAAATAGTTATGAGGAGTGAGGTGGACTAATATTAATGA
GTCCCTCCCCTATAAAAGAGCTATTAAGGCTTTTTGTCTTATACTAACTTTTTTTTTAAATGTGGTATCT
TTAGAACCAAGGGTCTTAGAGTTTTAGTATACAGAAACTGTTGCATCGCTTAATCAGATTTTCTAGTTTC
AAATCCAGAGAATCCAAATTCTTCACAGCCAAAGTCAAATTAAGAATTTCTGACTTTAATGTTATTTGCT
ACTGTGAATATAAAATGATAGCTTTTCCTGAGGCAGGGTCTCACTATGTATCTCTGCCTGATCTGCAACA
AGATATGTAGACTAAAGTTCTGCCTGCTTTTGTCTCCTGAATACTAAGGTTAAAATGTAGTAATACTTTT
GGAACTTGCAGGTCAGATTCTTTTATAGGGGACACACTAAGGGAGCTTGGGTGATAGTTGGTAAATGTGT
TTAAGTGATGAAAACTTGAATTATTATCACCGCAACCTACTTTTTAAAAAAAAAAGCCAGGCCTGTTAGA
GCATGCTAAGGGATCCCTAGGACTTGCTGAGCACACAAGAGTAGTACTTGGCAGGCTCCTGGTGAGAGCA
TATTTCAAAAAACAAGGCAGACAACCAAGAAACTACAGTAAGGTTACCTGTCTTTAACCATCTGCATATA
CACAGGGATATTAAAATATTCCAAATAATATTTCATTCAAGTTTTCCCCCATCAAATTGGGACATGGATT
TCTCCGGTGAATAGGCAGAGTTGGAAACTAAACAAATGTTGGTTTTGTGATTTGTGAAATTGTTTTCAAG
TGATAGTTAAAGCCCATGAGATACAGAACAAAGCTGCTATTTCGAGGTCTCTTGGTTATACTCAGAAGCA
CTTCTTTGGGTTTCCCTGCACTATCCTGATCATGTGCTAGGCCTWCCTTAGGCTGATTGTTGTTCAAATA
ACTTAAGTTTCCTGTCAGGTGATGTCATATGATTTCATATATCAAGGCAAAACATGTTATATATGTTAAA
CATTTGKACTTAATGTGAAAGTTAGGTCTTTGTGGGTTTTGATTTTAATTTCAAAACCTGAGCTAAATAA
GTCATTTTACATGTCTTACATTTGGTGAATTGTATATTGTGGTTTGCAGGCAAGACTCTCTGACCTAGTA
ACCCTCCTATAGAGCACTTTGCTGGGTCACAAGTCTAGGAGTCAAGCATTTCACCTTGAAGTTGAGACGT
TTTGTTAGTGTATACTAGTTATATGTTGGAGGACATGTTTATCCAGAAGATATTCAGGACTATTTTTGAC
TGGGCTAAGGAATTGATTCTGATTAGCACTGTTAGTGAGCATTGAGTGGCCTTTAGGCTTGAATTGGAGT
CACTTGTATATCTCAAATAATGCTGGCCTTTTTTWAAAAGCCCTTGTTCTTTATCACCCTGTTTTCTACA
TAATTTTTGTTCAAAGAAATACTTGTTTGGATCTCCTTTTGACAACAATAGCATGTTTTCAAGCCATATT
TTTTTTCCTTTTTTTTTTTTTTTTTGGTTTTTCGAGACAGGGTTTCTCTGTATAGCCCTGGCTGTCCTGG
AACTCACTTTGTAGACCAGGCTGGCCTCGAACTCAGAAATCCGCCTGCCTCTGCCTCCTGAGTGCCGGGA
TTAAAGGCGTGCACCACCACGCCTGGCTAAGTTGGATATTTTGTATATAACTATAACCAATACTAACTCC
ACTGGGTGGATTTTTAATTCAGTCAGTAGTCTTAAGTGGTCTTTATTGGCCCTTATTAAAATCTACTGTT
CACTCTAACAGAGGCTGTTGGACTAGTGGSACTAAGCAACTTCCTACGGATATACTAGCAGATAAGGGTC
AGGGATAGAAACTAGTCTAGCGTTTTGTATACCTACCAGCTTATACTACCTTGTTCTGATAGAAATATTT
AGGACATCTAGCTTATCGATCCGTCGAGGGGGGGCCCGGTACCCAGCTTTTGTTCCCTTTAGTGAGGGTT
AATTGCGCGCTTGGCGTAATCATGGTCATAGCTGTTTCCTGTGTGAAATTGTTATCCGCTCACAATTCCA
CACAACATACGAGCCGGAAGCATAAAGTGTAAAGCCTGGGGTGCCTAATGAGTGAGCTAACTCACATTAA
TTGCGTTGCGCTCACTGCCCGCTTTCCAGTCGGGAAACCTGTCGTGCCAGCTGCATTAATGAATCGGCCA
ACGCGCGGGGAGAGGCGGTTTGCGTATTGGGCGCTCTTCCGCTTCCTCGCTCACTGACTCGCTGCGCTCG
GTCGTTCGGCTGCGGCGAGCGGTATCAGCTCACTCAAAGGCGGTAATACGGTTATCCACAGAATCAGGGG
ATAACGCAGGAAAGAACATGTGAGCAAAAGGCCAGCAAAAGGCCAGGAACCGTAAAAAGGCCGCGTTGCT
GGCGTTTTTCCATAGGCTCCGCCCCCCTGACGAGCATCACAAAAATCGACGCTCAAGTCAGAGGTGGCGA
AACCCGACAGGACTATAAAGATACCAGGCGTTTCCCCCTGGAAGCTCCCTCGTGCGCTCTCCTGTTCCGA
CCCTGCCGCTTACCGGATACCTGTCCGCCTTTCTCCCTTCGGGAAGCGTGGCGCTTTCTCATAGCTCACG
CTGTAGGTATCTCAGTTCGGTGTAGGTCGTTCGCTCCAAGCTGGGCTGTGTGCACGAACCCCCCGTTCAG
CCCGACCGCTGCGCCTTATCCGGTAACTATCGTCTTGAGTCCAACCCGGTAAGACACGACTTATCGCCAC
TGGCAGCAGCCACTGGTAACAGGATTAGCAGAGCGAGGTATGTAGGCGGTGCTACAGAGTTCTTGAAGTG
GTGGCCTAACTACGGCTACACTAGAAGGACAGTATTTGGTATCTGCGCTCTGCTGAAGCCAGTTACCTTC
GGAAAAAGAGTTGGTAGCTCTTGATCCGGCAAACAAACCACCGCTGGTAGCGGTGGTTTTTTTGTTTGCA
AGCAGCAGATTACGCGCAGAAAAAAAGGATCTCAAGAAGATCCTTTGATCTTTTCTACGGGGTCTGACGC
TCAGTGGAACGAAAACTCACGTTAAGGGATTTTGGTCATGAGATTATCAAAAAGGATCTTCACCTAGATC
CTTTTAAATTAAAAATGAAGTTTTAAATCAATCTAAAGTATATATGAGTAAACTTGGTCTGACAGTTACC
AATGCTTAATCAGTGAGGCACCTATCTCAGCGATCTGTCTATTTCGTTCATCCATAGTTGCCTGACTCCC
CGTCGTGTAGATAACTACGATACGGGAGGGCTTACCATCTGGCCCCAGTGCTGCAATGATACCGCGAGAC
CCACGCTCACCGGCTCCAGATTTATCAGCAATAAACCAGCCAGCCGGAAGGGCCGAGCGCAGAAGTGGTC
CTGCAACTTTATCCGCCTCCATCCAGTCTATTAATTGTTGCCGGGAAGCTAGAGTAAGTAGTTCGCCAGT
TAATAGTTTGCGCAACGTTGTTGCCATTGCTACAGGCATCGTGGTGTCACGCTCGTCGTTTGGTATGGCT
TCATTCAGCTCCGGTTCCCAACGATCAAGGCGAGTTACATGATCCCCCATGTTGTGCAAAAAAGCGGTTA
GCTCCTTCGGTCCTCCGATCGTTGTCAGAAGTAAGTTGGCCGCAGTGTTATCACTCATGGTTATGGCAGC
ACTGCATAATTCTCTTACTGTCATGCCATCCGTAAGATGCTTTTCTGTGACTGGTGAGTACTCAACCAAG
TCATTCTGAGAATAGTGTATGCGGCGACCGAGTTGCTCTTGCCCGGCGTCAATACGGGATAATACCGCGC
CACATAGCAGAACTTTAAAAGTGCTCATCATTGGAAAACGTTCTTCGGGGCGAAAACTCTCAAGGATCTT
ACCGCTGTTGAGATCCAGTTCGATGTAACCCACTCGTGCACCCAACTGATCTTCAGCATCTTTTACTTTC
ACCAGCGTTTCTGGGTGAGCAAAAACAGGAAGGCAAAATGCCGCAAAAAAGGGAATAAGGGCGACACGGA
AATGTTGAATACTCATACTCTTCCTTTTTCAATATTATTGAAGCATTTATCAGGGTTATTGTCTCATGAG
CGGATACATATTTGAATGTATTTAGAAAAATAAACAAATAGGGGTTCCGCGCACATTTCCCCGAAAAGTG
CCACCTAAATTGTAAGCGTTAATATTTTGTTAAAATTCGCGTTAAATTTTTGTTAAATCAGCTCATTTTT
TAACCAATAGGCCGAAATCGGCAAAATCCCTTATAAATCAAAAGAATAGACCGAGATAGGGT
[37 nt withheld, positions 15043-15079]
AAAGAACGTGGACTCCAACGTCAAAGG
[49 nt withheld, positions 15107-15155]
T
[91 nt withheld, positions 15157-15247]
G
[124 nt withheld, positions 15249-15372]
CCCATTCGCCATTCAGGCTGCGCAACTGTTGGGAAGGGCGATCGGTGCGGGCCTCTTCGCTATTACGCCA
GCTGGCGAAAGGGGGATGTGCTGCAAGGCGATTAAGTTGGGTAACGCCAGGGTTTTCCCAGTCACGACGT
TGTAAAACGACGGCCAGTGAGCGCGCGTAATACGACTCACTATAGGGCGAATTGGAGCTCCA
Features (pLannotate 1.2.2; 39 found; start..end, strand, type, name):
      3..1087    +  misc_feature   Rosa26 left arm: left homology arm from intron 1 of the mouse Rosa26 gene (Soriano, 1999)
   1181..1484    +  enhancer       CMV enhancer: human cytomegalovirus immediate early enhancer
   1486..1763    +  promoter       chicken β-actin promoter: No description available
   1765..2782    +  intron         chimeric intron: chimera between introns from chicken β-actin and rabbit β-globin
   2858..2891    +  protein_bind   FRT (minimal): supports FLP-mediated excision but not integration (Turan and Bode, 2011) FLP recombinase from the Saccharomyces cerevisiae 2μ plasmid
   2915..2948    -  protein_bind   loxP: Cre-mediated recombination occurs in the 8-bp core sequence (GCATACAT). Cre recombinase
   3009..3093    +  CDS            large T antigen (fragment): large T antigen from SV40 (simian virus 40)
   3116..3250    +  polyA_signal   SV40 poly(A) signal: SV40 polyadenylation signal
   3264..3347    +  CDS            large T antigen (fragment): large T antigen from SV40 (simian virus 40)
   3370..3504    +  polyA_signal   SV40 poly(A) signal: SV40 polyadenylation signal
   3518..3601    +  CDS            large T antigen (fragment): large T antigen from SV40 (simian virus 40)
   3624..3758    +  polyA_signal   SV40 poly(A) signal: SV40 polyadenylation signal
   3787..3820    -  protein_bind   loxP: Cre-mediated recombination occurs in the 8-bp core sequence (GCATACAT). Cre recombinase
   3898..4770    +  CDS            hop: BACH_NATPH - Experimental evidence at protein level: Swiss-Prot protein existence level 1. Light-driven anion pump. Binding affinity for the anions is in the order, bromide > chloride > nitrate > azide > bromate and binding is pH dependent. From Natronomonas pharaonis (Natronobacterium pharaonis).
   4780..4839    +  CDS            KCNJ2 (fragment): KCNJ2_HUMAN - Also known as IRK1. Experimental evidence at protein level: Swiss-Prot protein existence level 1. Probably participates in establishing action potential waveform and excitability of neuronal and muscle tissues. Inward rectifier potassium channels are characterized by a greater tendency to allow potassium to flow into the cell rather than out of it. Their voltage dependence is regulated by the concentration of extracellular potassium; as external potassium is raised, the voltage range of the channel opening shifts to more positive voltages. The inward rectification is mainly due t
   4838..5554    +  CDS            EYFP: enhanced YFP mammalian codon-optimized
   5606..5636    +  misc_feature   MCS (fragment): pBluescript multiple cloning site
   5636..6224    +  misc_feature   WPRE: woodchuck hepatitis virus posttranscriptional regulatory element
   6225..6244    +  misc_feature   MCS (fragment): pBluescript multiple cloning site
   6245..6452    +  polyA_signal   bGH poly(A) signal: bovine growth hormone polyadenylation signal
   6460..6493    +  protein_bind   attB: minimal attB site for the φC31 integrase (Groth et al., 2000) phage φC31 integrase
   6515..7014    +  promoter       PGK promoter: mouse phosphoglycerate kinase 1 promoter
   7034..7067    +  protein_bind   FRT (minimal): supports FLP-mediated excision but not integration (Turan and Bode, 2011) FLP recombinase from the Saccharomyces cerevisiae 2μ plasmid
   7074..7877    +  CDS            NeoR/KanR: aminoglycoside phosphotransferase from Tn5; aph(3')-II (or nptII); confers resistance to neomycin, kanamycin, and G418 (Geneticin®)
   7887..8348    +  polyA_signal   PGK poly(A) signal: mouse phosphoglycerate kinase 1 polyadenylation signal
   8365..8403    +  protein_bind   phage φC31 attP (fragment): attachment site of phage φC31 phage φC31 integrase
   8412..12681   +  misc_feature   Rosa26 right arm: right homology arm from intron 1 of the mouse Rosa26 gene (Soriano, 1999)
  12694..12713   +  misc_feature   MCS (fragment): pBluescript multiple cloning site
  12726..12744   -  promoter       T3 promoter: promoter for bacteriophage T3 RNA polymerase
  12787..12809   -  protein_bind   lac operator (fragment): The lac repressor binds to the lac operator to inhibit transcription in E. coli. This inhibition can be relieved by adding lactose or isopropyl-β-D-thiogalactopyranoside (IPTG). lac repressor encoded by lacI
  12813..12843   -  promoter       lac promoter: promoter for the E. coli lac operon
  12858..12879   -  protein_bind   CAP binding site: CAP binding activates transcription in the presence of cAMP. E. coli catabolite activator protein
  12892..12984   -  CDS            lacI (fragment): lac repressor; lacI; The lac repressor binds to the lac operator to inhibit transcription in E. coli. This inhibition can be relieved by adding lactose or isopropyl-β-D-thiogalactopyranoside (IPTG).
  13167..13755   -  rep_origin     ori: high-copy-number ColE1/pMB1/pBR322/pUC origin of replication
  13926..14786   -  CDS            AmpR: β-lactamase; bla; confers resistance to ampicillin, carbenicillin, and related antibiotics
  14787..14891   -  promoter       AmpR promoter: bla
  14944..15372   -  rep_origin     f1 ori (sequence partly withheld): f1 bacteriophage origin of replication; arrow indicates direction of (+) strand synthesis
  15377..15532   -  CDS            lacZα (fragment): LacZα fragment of β-galactosidase; lacZ fragment
  15540..15558   +  promoter       T7 promoter: promoter for bacteriophage T7 RNA polymerase
