[The description below was written by a language model from this plasmid's Addgene catalogue record and pLannotate feature annotations shown in this document.]
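Description:
Ai39 is a mouse gene-targeting plasmid built on a Rosa26 targeting vector. It is designed to insert a Cre-dependent optogenetic silencer into intron 1 of the mouse Rosa26 locus by homologous recombination. The roughly 15.6 kb construct sits on a pBluescript-type bacterial backbone with a high-copy ColE1/pUC origin, an f1 origin and an ampicillin resistance gene. A short left Rosa26 homology arm of about 1.1 kb and a long right arm of about 4.3 kb flank the payload. Targeted cells are selected with G418 through a PGK promoter–NeoR–PGK poly(A) cassette.

The expression unit is driven by the CAG promoter, which comprises the CMV enhancer, the chicken β-actin promoter and a chimeric intron. Immediately downstream lies a loxP-flanked stop cassette made of three tandem SV40 polyadenylation signals, which terminates transcription until Cre excises it. After excision, CAG drives eNpHR3.0-EYFP. This is the Natronomonas pharaonis halorhodopsin, a light-driven chloride pump, joined through a short Kir2.1 (KCNJ2)-derived segment, a membrane-trafficking signal in this design, to a C-terminal EYFP reporter. A WPRE and a bGH poly(A) signal follow, enhancing transcript stability and processing.

Additional recombinase sites are annotated. φC31 attB and attP sites bracket the PGK-Neo cassette, which would permit removal of the selection marker by φC31 integrase. Two minimal FRT sites are also present, one after the CAG intron and one between the PGK promoter and NeoR, and these would allow FLP-mediated rearrangement of the intervening region.

The plasmid belongs to a toolbox of Cre-dependent optogenetic transgenic mouse lines. In mice derived from it, crossing to a Cre driver gives cell-type-specific, fluorescently marked expression for light-induced neuronal silencing.
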