Addgene plasmid #34884: Ai39
Depositing lab: Hongkui Zeng. Publication: A toolbox of Cre-dependent optogenetic transgenic mice for light-induced activation and silencing. Madisen L, Mao T, Koch H, Zhuo JM, Berenyi A, Fujisawa S, Hsu YW, Garcia AJ 3rd, Gu X, Zanella S, Kidney J, Gu H, Mao Y, Hooks BM, Boyden ES, Buzsaki G, Ramirez JM, Jones AR, Svoboda K, Han X, Turner EE, Zeng H. Nat Neurosci. 2012 Mar 25;15(5):793-802. doi: 10.1038/nn.3078. PubMed 22446880.
Backbone
  Vector backbone: Rosa26 Targeting Vector
  Backbone size w/o insert (bp): 13891
  Vector type: Mouse Targeting
  Selectable markers: Neomycin (select with G418)
Growth in bacteria
  Bacterial resistance: Ampicillin, 100 μg/mL
  Growth temperature: 30°C
  Growth strain: Stbl2
  Copy number: High Copy
Gene/Insert
  Gene/Insert name: CAG-Floxed eNpHRv3.0-EYFP
  Insert size (bp): 1683
  Promoter: CAG
  Tag / fusion protein: EYFP (C terminal on insert)
  Cloning method: Restriction Enzyme; 5′ cloning site MluI (not destroyed); 3′ cloning site MluI (not destroyed)
  Sequencing primers: 5′ pCAG-F, EGFP_C; 3′ EGFP-N, MSCV-rev
Resource information
  A portion of this plasmid was derived from a plasmid made by: Backbone - Liqun Luo; eNpHRv3.0 – V. Gradinaru and K. Deisseroth
Terms and licenses: Academic/Nonprofit Terms; Industry Terms: Not Available to Industry
How to cite: Ai39 was a gift from Hongkui Zeng (Addgene plasmid # 34884 ; http://n2t.net/addgene:34884 ; RRID:Addgene_34884)
