>Addgene plasmid #34884 | Ai39 | addgene partial sequence | sequence record 43355 | EGFP-N 5'-CGTCGCCGTCCAGCTCGACCAG-3'
CTCTCGCCCTTGCTNCCACGTTGATGTCGATCTGGTCCAGGGGGATGTACTCGCCCTCGCTGGTGATCCT
GCTCTTGGCGGCCGCATCATCAGCCGGGGTCCCAGAAGCAGATGGAACATCCAAAATGCTGCCGGACACG
ACAGATTCGTTTGACGTCAGATAGTTCAGGAGCAAGAATGCGAAAATGTACTTTGCCACGATATCCAGGA
AAGAATATCCCCAGCTCGTCACCCCAACGGGCAACACCGCGATACCCTCGACTCCAAGAGCCCACACAAT
TGGATACCCCAGCCACATCACTACTGTCAACAGCTTCAGGGTATTGAACATGTCAGCGGTTCCCGCGGCT
TTGGCGTCCTGTGCCCACTCCACCAGCAGGATATACAAGACCACCAGAAAGCATGCACAACTGATAGCGT
ACCAGAACCATCTCATGAGGTGGGAGGAGGTAGTCAGGGCCGCGGCAAGGCCAGTCACGCACATAGCGAT
ATCGAAAGTGATAGCTGTGAAGAGCTTTGTAGCATTGCTTCCGGCCAGGAGACCCAGAGCGAGGAGAATC
ATGGGCGTGGAAAGTGCCCAGGTGAGATACCGTCCCCACATGGTGACTACACCATCTACCTCTTCTCCTC
CCAGCATCACTGAGCTGCCTTCTGCAAAATGGCCCGCTGGCATTTCAAGAACGGAAATTGTCAGGCCGCT
CGCCAATCCAGTGTAGGAGGCAATGCTGACGACAGGCACAAGGATGGTTGACACAGCAA
